>Addgene plasmid #187088 | Phat2-hs-cPla2-C2-EGFP-GH | addgene full sequence | sequence record 368501 | Addgene NGS Result
TCATGACCAAAATCCCTTAACGTGAGTTTTCGTTCCACTGAGCGTCAGACCCCGTAGAAAAGATCAAAGG
ATCTTCTTGAGATCCTTTTTTTCTGCGCGTAATCTGCTGCTTGCAAACAAAAAAACCACCGCTACCAGCG
GTGGTTTGTTTGCCGGATCAAGAGCTACCAACTCTTTTTCCGAAGGTAACTGGCTTCAGCAGAGCGCAGA
TACCAAATACTGTTCTTCTAGTGTAGCCGTAGTTAGGCCACCACTTCAAGAACTCTGTAGCACCGCCTAC
ATACCTCGCTCTGCTAATCCTGTTACCAGTGGCTGCTGCCAGTGGCGATAAGTCGTGTCTTACCGGGTTG
GACTCAAGACGATAGTTACCGGATAAGGCGCAGCGGTCGGGCTGAACGGGGGGTTCGTGCACACAGCCCA
GCTTGGAGCGAACGACCTACACCGAACTGAGATACCTACAGCGTGAGCTATGAGAAAGCGCCACGCTTCC
CGAAGGGAGAAAGGCGGACAGGTATCCGGTAAGCGGCAGGGTCGGAACAGGAGAGCGCACGAGGGAGCTT
CCAGGGGGAAACGCCTGGTATCTTTATAGTCCTGTCGGGTTTCGCCACCTCTGACTTGAGCGTCGATTTT
TGTGATGCTCGTCAGGGGGGCGGAGCCTATGGAAAAACGCCAGCAACGCGGCCTTTTTACGGTTCCTGGC
CTTTTGCTGGCCTTTTGCTCACATGTTCTTTCCTGCGTTATCCCCTGATTCTGTGGATAACCGTATTACC
GCCTTTGAGTGAGCTGATACCGCTCGCCGCAGCCGAACGACCGAGCGCAGCGAGTCAGTGAGCGAGGAAG
CGGAAGAGCGCCCAATACGCAAACCGCCTCTCCCCGCGCGTTGGCCGATTCATTAATGCAGCTGATTAAT
ACGACTCACTATAGGGAATTGTGAGCGGATAACAATTCCTCTAGAAATAATTTTGTTTAACTTTAAGAAG
GAGATATATCCATGGGTTCATTTATAGATCCTTACCAGCACATTATAGTGGAGCACCAGTATTCCCACAA
GTTTACGGTAGTGGTGTTACGTGCCACCAAAGTGACAAAGGGGGCCTTTGGTGACATGCTTGATACTCCA
GATCCCTATGTGGAACTTTTTATCTCTACAACCCCTGACAGCAGGAAGAGAACAAGACATTTCAATAATG
ACATAAACCCTGTGTGGAATGAGACCTTTGAATTTATTTTGGATCCTAATCAGGAAAATGTTTTGGAGAT
TACGTTAATGGATGCCAATTATGTCATGGATGAAACTCTAGGGACAGCAACATTTACTGTATCTTCTATG
AAGGTGGGAGAAAAGAAAGAAGTTCCTTTTATTTTCAACCAAGTCACTGAAATGGTTCTAGAAATGTCTC
TTGAAGGACCGGTCGCCACCATGGTGAGCAAGGGCGAGGAGCTGTTCACCGGGGTGGTGCCCATCCTGGT
CGAGCTGGACGGCGACGTAAACGGCCACAAGTTCAGCGTGTCCGGCGAGGGCGAGGGCGATGCCACCTAC
GGCAAGCTGACCCTGAAGTTCATCTGCACCACCGGCAAGCTGCCCGTGCCCTGGCCCACCCTCGTGACCA
CCCTGACCTACGGCGTGCAGTGCTTCAGCCGCTACCCCGACCACATGAAGCAGCACGACTTCTTCAAGTC
CGCCATGCCCGAAGGCTACGTCCAGGAGCGCACCATCTTCTTCAAGGACGACGGCAACTACAAGACCCGC
GCCGAGGTGAAGTTCGAGGGCGACACCCTGGTGAACCGCATCGAGCTGAAGGGCATCGACTTCAAGGAGG
ACGGCAACATCCTGGGGCACAAGCTGGAGTACAACTACAACAGCCACAACGTCTATATCATGGCCGACAA
GCAGAAGAACGGCATCAAGGTGAACTTCAAGATCCGCCACAACATCGAGGACGGCAGCGTGCAGCTCGCC
GACCACTACCAGCAGAACACCCCCATCGGCGACGGCCCCGTGCTGCTGCCCGACAACCACTACCTGAGCA
CCCAGTCCGCCCTGAGCAAAGACCCCAACGAGAAGCGCGATCACATGGTCCTGCTGGAGTTCGTGACCGC
CGCCGGGATCACTCTCGGCATGGACGAGCTGTACAAGTCCGGACATCATCATCATCATCACTGAGCGGCC
GCATGCATAAGCTTGAGTATTCTATAGTGTCACCTAAATCCCAGCTTGATCCGGCTGCTAACAAAGCCCG
AAAGGAAGCTGAGTTGGCTGCTGCCACCGCTGAGCAATAACTAGCATAACCCCTTGGGGCCTCTAAACGG
GTCTTGAGGGGTTTTTTGCTGAAAGGAGGAACTATATCCGGATAACCTGGCGTAATAGCGAAGAGGCCCG
CACCGATCGCCCTTCCCAACAGTTGCGCAGCCTGAATGGCGAATGGAAATTGTAAGCGTTAATATTTTGT
TAAAATTCGCGTTAAATTTTTGTTAAATCAGCTCATTTTTTAACCAATAGGCCGAAATCGGCAAAATCCC
TTATAAATCAAAAGAATAGACCGAGATAGGGT
[37 nt withheld, positions 2553-2589]
AAAGAACGTGGACTCCAACGTCAAAGG
[32 nt withheld, positions 2617-2648]
AGCTTGCATGCCTGCAGGTCGGAAGCATAAAGTGTAAAGCCTGGGGTGCCTAATGAGTGAGCTAACTTAC
ATTAATTGCGTTGCGCTCACTGCCCGCTTTCCAGTCGGGAAACCTGTCGTGCCAGCTGCATTAATGAATC
GGCCAACGCGCGGGGAGAGGCGGTTTGCGTATTGGGCGCCAGGGTGGTTTTTCTTTTCACCAGTGAGACG
GGCAACAGCTGATTGCCCTTCACCGCCTGGCCCTGAGAGAGTTGCAGCAAGCGGTCCACGCTGGTTTGCC
CCAGCAGGCGAAAATCCTGTTTGATGGTGGTTAACGGCGGGATATAACATGAGCTGTCTTCGGTATCGTC
GTATCCCACTACCGAGATATCCGCACCAACGCGCAGCCCGGACTCGGTAATGGCGCGCATTGCGCCCAGC
GCCATCTGATCGTTGGCAACCAGCATCGCAGTGGGAACGATGCCCTCATTCAGCATTTGCATGGTTTGTT
GAAAACCGGACATGGCACTCCAGTCGCCTTCCCGTTCCGCTATCGGCTGAATTTGATTGCGAGTGAGATA
TTTATGCCAGCCAGCCAGACGCAGACGCGCCGAGACAGAACTTAATGGGCCCGCTAACAGCGCGATTTGC
TGGTGACCCAATGCGACCAGATGCTCCACGCCCAGTCGCGTACCGTCTTCATGGGAGAAAATAATACTGT
TGATGGGTGTCTGGTCAGAGACATCAAGAAATAACGCCGGAACATTAGTGCAGGCAGCTTCCACAGCAAT
GGCATCCTGGTCATCCAGCGGATAGTTAATGATCAGCCCACTGACGCGTTGCGCGAGAAGATTGTGCACC
GCCGCTTTACAGGCTTCGACGCCGCTTCGTTCTACCATCGACACCACCACGCTGGCACCCAGTTGATCGG
CGCGAGATTTAATCGCCGCGACAATTTGCGACGGCGCGTGCAGGGCCAGACTGGAGGTGGCAACGCCAAT
CAGCAACGACTGTTTGCCCGCCAGTTGTTGTGCCACGCGGTTGGGAATGTAATTCAGCTCCGCCATCGCC
GCTTCCACTTTTTCCCGCGTTTTCGCAGAAACGTGGCTGGCCTGGTTCACCACGCGGGAAACGGTCTGAT
AAGAGACACCGGCATACTCTGCGACATCGTATAACGTTACTGGTTTCACATTCACCACCCTGAATTGACT
CTCTTCCGGGCGCTATCATGCCATACCGCGAAAGGTTTTGCACCATTCGATGGTGTCGGGTACCGAGCTC
GAATTGTGAACCATCACCCT
[91 nt withheld, positions 3929-4019]
G
[124 nt withheld, positions 4021-4144]
CCTGATGCGGTATTTTCTCCTTACGCATCTGTGCGGTATTTCACACCGCATATGGTGCACTCTCAGTACA
ATCTGCTCTGATGCCGCATAGTTAAGCCAGCCCCGACACCCGCCAACACCCGCTGACGCGCCCTGACGGG
CTTGTCTGCTCCCGGCATCCGCTTACAGACAAGCTGTGACCGTCTCCGGGAGCTGCATGTGTCAGAGGTT
TTCACCGTCATCACCGAAACGCGCGAGACGAAAGGGCCTCGTGATACGCCTATTTTTATAGGTTAATGTC
ATGATAATAATGGTTTCTTAGACGTCAGGTGGCACTTTTCGGGGAAATGTGCGCGGAACCCCTATTTGTT
TATTTTTCTAAATACATTCAAATATGTATCCGCTCATGAGACAATAACCCTGATAAATGCTTCAATAATA
TTGAAAAAGGAAGAGTATGAGTATTCAACATTTCCGTGTCGCCCTTATTCCCTTTTTTGCGGCATTTTGC
CTTCCTGTTTTTGCTCACCCAGAAACGCTGGTGAAAGTAAAAGATGCTGAAGATCAGTTGGGTGCACGAG
TGGGTTACATCGAACTGGATCTCAACAGCGGTAAGATCCTTGAGAGTTTTCGCCCCGAAGAACGTTTTCC
AATGATGAGCACTTTTAAAGTTCTGCTATGTGGCGCGGTATTATCCCGTATTGACGCCGGGCAAGAGCAA
CTCGGTCGCCGCATACACTATTCTCAGAATGACTTGGTTGAGTACTCACCAGTCACAGAAAAGCATCTTA
CGGATGGCATGACAGTAAGAGAATTATGCAGTGCTGCCATAACCATGAGTGATAACACTGCGGCCAACTT
ACTTCTGACAACGATCGGAGGACCGAAGGAGCTAACCGCTTTTTTGCACAACATGGGGGATCATGTAACT
CGCCTTGATCGTTGGGAACCGGAGCTGAATGAAGCCATACCAAACGACGAGCGTGACACCACGATGCCTG
TAGCAATGGCAACAACGTTGCGCAAACTATTAACTGGCGAACTACTTACTCTAGCTTCCCGGCAACAATT
AATAGACTGGATGGAGGCGGATAAAGTTGCAGGACCACTTCTGCGCTCGGCCCTTCCGGCTGGCTGGTTT
ATTGCTGATAAATCTGGAGCCGGTGAGCGTGGGTCTCGCGGTATCATTGCAGCACTGGGGCCAGATGGTA
AGCCCTCCCGTATCGTAGTTATCTACACGACGGGGAGTCAGGCAACTATGGATGAACGAAATAGACAGAT
CGCTGAGATAGGTGCCTCACTGATTAAGCATTGGTAACTGTCAGACCAAGTTTACTCATATATACTTTAG
ATTGATTTAAAACTTCATTTTTAATTTAAAAGGATCTAGGTGAAGATCCTTTTTGATAATC
Features (pLannotate 1.2.2; 24 found; start..end, strand, type, name):
     77..665     +  rep_origin     ori: high-copy-number ColE1/pMB1/pBR322/pUC origin of replication
    848..904     +  CDS            lacI (fragment): lac repressor; lacI; The lac repressor binds to the lac operator to inhibit transcription in E. coli. This inhibition can be relieved by adding lactose or isopropyl-β-D-thiogalactopyranoside (IPTG).
    907..925     +  promoter       T7 promoter: promoter for bacteriophage T7 RNA polymerase
    925..949     +  protein_bind   lac operator: The lac repressor binds to the lac operator to inhibit transcription in E. coli. This inhibition can be relieved by adding lactose or isopropyl-β-D-thiogalactopyranoside (IPTG). lac repressor encoded by lacI
    962..984     +  RBS            RBS: efficient ribosome binding site from bacteriophage T7 gene 10 (Olins and Rangwala, 1989)
    998..1405    +  CDS            PLA2G4A (fragment): PA24A_HUMAN - Also known as CPLA2, PLA2G4. Experimental evidence at protein level: Swiss-Prot protein existence level 1. Has primarily calcium-dependent phospholipase and lysophospholipase activities, with a major role in membrane lipid remodeling and biosynthesis of lipid mediators of the inflammatory response (PubMed:7794891, PubMed:8619991, PubMed:8702602, PubMed:9425121, PubMed:10358058, PubMed:14709560, PubMed:16617059, PubMed:17472963, PubMed:27642067, PubMed:18451993). Plays an important role in embryo implantation and parturition through its ability to trigger prostanoid production (By
   1421..2137    +  CDS            EGFP: EGFP is a basic (constitutively fluorescent) green fluorescent protein published in 1996, derived from Aequorea victoria. It is reported to be a rapidly-maturing weak dimer with moderate acid sensitivity.
   2144..2160    +  CDS            capTEV™ (fragment): composite tag for in vivo biotinylation, TEV protease cleavage, and 6xHis tagging
   2191..2209    -  promoter       SP6 promoter: promoter for bacteriophage SP6 RNA polymerase
   2224..2273    +  CDS            SET1 (fragment): solubility-enhancement tag derived from T7 phage gene 10B
   2281..2328    +  terminator     T7 terminator: transcription terminator for bacteriophage T7 RNA polymerase
   2357..2423    +  CDS            lacZα (fragment): LacZα fragment of β-galactosidase; lacZ fragment
   2427..2648    -  rep_origin     M13 ori (fragment) (sequence partly withheld): M13 bacteriophage origin of replication; arrow indicates direction of (+) strand synthesis
   2649..2669    -  misc_feature   MCS (fragment): pUC18/19 multiple cloning site
   2668..2686    -  promoter       lac UV5 promoter (fragment): E. coli lac promoter with an "up" mutation
   2701..2722    -  protein_bind   CAP binding site: CAP binding activates transcription in the presence of cAMP. E. coli catabolite activator protein
   2735..3817    -  CDS            lacI: lac repressor; lacI; The lac repressor binds to the lac operator to inhibit transcription in E. coli. This inhibition can be relieved by adding lactose or isopropyl-β-D-thiogalactopyranoside (IPTG).
   3818..3895    -  promoter       lacIq promoter: lacI (mutant); In the lacIq allele, a single base change in the promoter boosts expression of the lacI gene about 10-fold.
   3895..3913    -  misc_feature   MCS (fragment): pUC18/19 multiple cloning site
   3914..4144    -  rep_origin     f1 ori (fragment) (sequence partly withheld): f1 bacteriophage origin of replication; arrow indicates direction of (+) strand synthesis
   4145..4244    -  misc_feature   bom (fragment): basis of mobility region from pBR322
   4346..4381    -  CDS            rop (fragment): Rop protein, which maintains plasmids at low copy number; rop
   4476..4580    +  promoter       AmpR promoter: bla
   4581..5441    +  CDS            AmpR: β-lactamase; bla; confers resistance to ampicillin, carbenicillin, and related antibiotics
