[The description below was written by a language model from this plasmid's Addgene catalogue record and pLannotate feature annotations shown in this document.]
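Description:
Phat2-hs-cPla2-C2-EGFP-GH is a bacterial expression plasmid built on the pHAT2 backbone for producing a fluorescently tagged fragment of human cytosolic phospholipase A2 (PLA2G4A, cPLA2-alpha) in E. coli. It replicates from a high-copy ColE1/pUC-type origin and is selected with ampicillin through the β-lactamase (AmpR) gene and its own promoter. Partial f1/M13 phage origin sequences, a bom fragment and a short rop remnant are also annotated in the backbone.

The expression cassette is a T7 promoter followed by a lac operator and the phage T7 gene 10 ribosome binding site, ending at a T7 terminator. A full lacI gene driven by the strengthened lacIq promoter is carried on the plasmid, so transcription is repressed until relieved by IPTG in a host supplying T7 RNA polymerase. The annotated PLA2G4A coding segment is only about 400 bp at the start of the open reading frame. This fits the "C2" in the name, indicating the calcium-dependent membrane-binding C2 domain rather than the full-length enzyme. It is followed closely downstream by EGFP, matching the C-terminal EGFP tag listed in the catalogue. A short match to a composite His/TEV-type tag lies just after EGFP and may reflect a C-terminal histidine tag, although the record does not list one. The catalogue gives an insert size of 2161 bp, which is larger than the annotated C2 and EGFP coding regions together; the record does not explain this difference.

The stated purpose is protein expression. The associated publication concerns tension sensing by C2-like domains through calcium and membrane binding, so the plasmid most likely supplies recombinant C2-EGFP protein for such membrane-binding studies.
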