Addgene plasmid #187088: Phat2-hs-cPla2-C2-EGFP-GH
Purpose: Protein Expression
Depositing lab: Philipp Niethammer. Depositing organization: Memorial Sloan-Kettering Cancer Center. Publication: A synergy between mechanosensitive calcium- and membrane-binding mediates tension-sensing by C2-like domains. Shen Z, Belcheva KT, Jelcic M, Hui KL, Katikaneni A, Niethammer P. Proc Natl Acad Sci U S A. 2022 Jan 4;119(1). pii: 2112390119. doi: 10.1073/pnas.2112390119. PubMed 34969839.
Backbone
  Vector backbone: pHAT2
  Backbone size w/o insert (bp): 3379
  Total vector size (bp): 5540
  Vector type: Bacterial Expression
Growth in bacteria
  Bacterial resistance: Ampicillin, 100 μg/mL
  Growth temperature: 37°C
  Growth strain: DH5alpha
  Copy number: High Copy
Gene/Insert
  Gene/Insert name: ENSG00000116711
  Species: H. sapiens (human)
  Insert size (bp): 2161
  Entrez Gene: PLA2G4A (a.k.a. GURDP, PLA2G4, cPLA2, cPLA2-alpha)
  Tag / fusion protein: EGFP (C terminal on insert)
  Cloning method: Unknown
  Sequencing primers: 5′ T7; 3′ SP6
Terms and licenses: Academic/Nonprofit Terms; Industry Terms: Not Available to Industry
How to cite: Phat2-hs-cPla2-C2-EGFP-GH was a gift from Philipp Niethammer (Addgene plasmid # 187088 ; http://n2t.net/addgene:187088 ; RRID:Addgene_187088)
